Addgene plasmid #146322: pAc5.1B-EGFP-DmGW182-delmf2_F
Purpose: Insect Expression of DmGW182-delmf2
Depositing lab: Elisa Izaurralde. Depositing organization: Max Planck Institute for Developmental Biology. Publication: A C-terminal silencing domain in GW182 is essential for miRNA function. Eulalio A, Helms S, Fritzsch C, Fauser M, Izaurralde E. RNA. 2009 Jun;15(6):1067-77. doi: 10.1261/rna.1605509. Epub 2009 Apr 21. PubMed 19383769.
Backbone
  Vector backbone: Unknown
  Vector type: Insect Expression
Growth in bacteria
  Bacterial resistance: Ampicillin, 100 μg/mL
  Growth temperature: 37°C
  Growth strain: DH5alpha
  Copy number: Low Copy
Gene/Insert
  Gene/Insert name: DmGW182-delmf2
  Species: D. melanogaster (fly)
  Entrez Gene: gw (a.k.a. Dmel_CG31992, CG11484, CG31992, CG9905, Dmel\CG31992, GQ182, GW, GW182, Gw, Gw182, anon-EST:Posey205, dGW182, gw182)
  Cloning method: Unknown
Terms and licenses: Academic/Nonprofit Terms; Industry Terms: Not Available to Industry
Depositor comments: Plasmids from this collection were made available to the research community and donated after the lab closed. Please note that the sequence provided by the depositing laboratory may be theoretical/predicted or based on Sanger sequencing results. There may be discrepancies between sequencing results obtained by Addgene and the depositor sequence. If an Addgene verified sequence is not available, please contact before placing your order to request that our lab fully sequence the plasmid.
How to cite: pAc5.1B-EGFP-DmGW182-delmf2_F was a gift from Elisa Izaurralde (Addgene plasmid # 146322 ; http://n2t.net/addgene:146322 ; RRID:Addgene_146322)
