[The description below was written by a language model from this plasmid's Addgene catalogue record and pLannotate feature annotations shown in this document.]
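Description:
pAc5.1B-EGFP-DmGW182-delmf2_F is a 10,131 nt insect expression plasmid for producing an EGFP-tagged deletion variant of the Drosophila melanogaster GW182 protein (gene gw). The catalogue lists the backbone as unknown, although the name and the annotated parts point to a pAc5.1-type vector. It is maintained in E. coli through a ColE1/pUC-family origin and selected with ampicillin via the β-lactamase gene and its own promoter. The catalogue describes it as low copy, even though the annotation tool labels the origin as a high-copy type. Short fragments matching a tetracycline resistance gene and SV40 large T antigen are also annotated; these appear to be non-functional backbone remnants rather than usable markers. No marker for selection in insect cells is annotated.

The expression cassette is driven by the Drosophila actin 5C (Ac5) promoter, a strong constitutive promoter commonly used in cultured fly cells. Downstream lies the EGFP coding sequence, followed after a short linker by the gw open reading frame, an arrangement consistent with an N-terminal EGFP fusion that allows the protein to be visualised or detected. A V5 epitope sequence sits just after the insert, but the record does not show whether it is in frame and translated or separated from the insert by a stop codon. An SV40 polyadenylation signal follows the cassette.

The "delmf2" designation indicates a deletion, but the record does not define which residues or region are removed. The associated publication concerns a C-terminal silencing domain of GW182 required for miRNA function, so the construct was most likely one of a series of deletion mutants used to map the regions of GW182 needed for miRNA-mediated silencing. The depositor sequence may be theoretical rather than fully verified.
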