Features (pLannotate 1.2.2; 10 found; start..end, strand, type, name):
     56..2568    +  promoter       Ac5 promoter: Drosophila melanogaster actin 5C promoter
   2588..3304    +  CDS            EGFP: EGFP is a basic (constitutively fluorescent) green fluorescent protein published in 1996, derived from Aequorea victoria. It is reported to be a rapidly-maturing weak dimer with moderate acid sensitivity.
   3347..7390    +  CDS            gw: GAWKY_DROME - Also known as GW182 From Drosophila melanogaster (Fruit fly).
   7416..7457    +  CDS            V5 tag: epitope tag from simian virus 5
   7557..7691    -  polyA_signal   SV40 poly(A) signal: SV40 polyadenylation signal
   7714..7798    -  CDS            large T antigen (fragment): large T antigen from SV40 (simian virus 40)
   7799..8269    +  CDS            TcR (fragment): tetracycline efflux protein; tet; confers resistance to tetracycline
   8313..8901    -  rep_origin     ori: high-copy-number ColE1/pMB1/pBR322/pUC origin of replication
   9072..9932    -  CDS            AmpR: β-lactamase; bla; confers resistance to ampicillin, carbenicillin, and related antibiotics
   9933..10037   -  promoter       AmpR promoter: bla
>Addgene plasmid #146322 | pAc5.1B-EGFP-DmGW182-delmf2_F | depositor full sequence | sequence record 288767 | Full Sequence
CTTCAAGGAATTAATTCTATATTCTAAAAACACAAATGATACTTCTAAAAAAAATCATGAATGGCATCAA
CTCTGAATCAAATCTTTGCAGATGCACCTACTTCTCATTTCCACTGTCACATCATTTTTCCAGATCTCGC
TGCCTGTTATGTGGCCCACAAACCAAGACACGTTTTATGGCCATTAAAGCTGGCTGATCGTCGCCAAACA
CCAAATACATATCAATATGTACATTCGAGAAAGAAGCGATCAAAGAAGCGTCTTCGGGCGAGTAGGAGAA
TGCGGAGGAGAAGGAGAACGAGCTGATCTAGTATCTCTCCACAATCCAATGCCAACTGACCAACTGGCCA
TATTCGGAGCAATTTGAAGCCAATTTCCATCGCCTGGCGATCGCTCCATTCTTGGCTATATGTTTTTCAC
CGTTCCCGGGGCCATTTTCAAAGACTCGTCGGTAAGATAAGATTGTGTCACTCGCTGTCTCTCTTCATTT
GTCGAAGAATGCTGAGGAATTTCGCGATGACGTCGGCGAGTATTTTGAAGAATGAGAATAATTTGTATTT
ATACGAAAATCAGTTAGTGGAATTTTCTACAAAAACATGTTATCTATAGATAATTTTGTTGCAAAATATG
TTGACTATGACAAAGATTGTATGTATATACCTTTAATGTATTCTCATTTTCTTATGTATTTATAATGGCA
ATGATGATACTGATGATATTTTAAGATGATGCCAGACCACAGGCTGATTTCTGCGTCTTTTGCCGAACGC
AGTGCATGTGCGGTTGTTGTTTTTTGGAATAGTTTCAATTTTCGGACTGTCCGCTTTGATTTCAGTTTCT
TGGCTTATTCAAAAAGCAAAGTAAAGCCAAAAAAGCGAGATGGCAATACCAAATGCGGCAAAACGGTAGT
GGAAGGAAAGGGGTGCGGGGCAGCGGAAGGAAGGGTGGGGCGGGGCGTGGCGGGGTCTGTGGCTGGGCGC
GACGTCACCGACGTTGGAGCCACTCCTTTGACCATGTGTGCGTGTGTGTATTATTCGTGTCTCGCCACTC
GCCGGTTGTTTTTTTCTTTTTATCTCGCTCTCTCTAGCGCCATCTCGTACGCATGCTCAACGCACCGCAT
GTTGCCGTGTCCTTTATGCGTCATTTTGGCTCGAAATAGGCAATTATTTAAACAAAGATTAGTCAACGAA
AACGCTAAAATAAATAAGTCTACAATATGGTTACTTATTGCCATGTGTGTGCAGCCAACGATAGCAACAA
AAGCAACAACACAGTGGCTTTCCCTCTTTCACTTTTTGTTTGCAAGCGCGTGCGAGCAAGACGGCACGAC
CGGCAAACGCAATTACGCTGACAAAGAGCAGACGAAGTTTTGGCCGAAAAACATCAAGGCGCCTGATACG
AATGCATTTGCAATAACAATTGCGATATTTAATATTGTTTATGAAGCTGTTTGACTTCAAAACACACAAA
AAAAAAAATAAAACAAATTATTTGAAAGAGAATTAGGAATCGGACAGCTTATCGTTACGGGCTAACAGCA
CACCGAGACGAAATAGCTTACCTGACGTCACAGCCTCTGGAAGAACTGCCGCCAAGCAGAGAGAGAGAGA
AAAAGAGGGAGAGCAGCTTAGACCGCATGTGCTTGTGTGTGAGGCGTCTCTCTCTTCGTCTCCTGTTTGC
GCAAACGCATAGACTGCACTGAGAAAATCGATTACCTATTTTTTATGAATGAATATTTGCACTATTACTA
TTCAAAACTATTAAGATAGCAATCACATTCAATAGCCAAATACTATACCACCTGAGCGATGCAACGAAAT
GATCAATTTGAGCAAAAATGCTGCATATTTAGGACGGCATCATTATAGAAATGCTTCTTGCTGTGTACTT
TTCTCTCGTCTGGCAGCTGTTTCGCCGTTATTGTTAAAACCGGCTTAAGTTAGGTGTGTTTTCTACGACT
AGTGATGCCCCTACTAGAAGATGTGTGTTGCACAAATGTCCCTGAATAACCAATTTGAAGTGCAGATAGC
AGTAAACGTAAGCTAATATGAATATTATTTAACTGTAATGTTTTAATATCGCTGGACATTACTAATAAAC
CCACTATAAACACATGTACATATGTATGTTTTGGCATACAATGAGTAGTTGGGGAAAAAATGTGTAAAAG
CACCGTGACCATCACAGCATAAAGATAACCAGCTGAAGTATCGAATATGAGTAACCCCCAAATTGAATCA
CATGCCGCAACTGATAGGACCCATGGAAGTACACTCTTCATGGCGATATACAAGACACACACAAGCACGA
ACACCCAGTTGCGGAGGAAATTCTCCGTAAATGAAAACCCAATCGGCGAACAATTCATACCCATATATGG
TAAAAGTTTTGAACGCGACTTGAGAGCGGAGAGCATTGCGGCTGATAAGGTTTTAGCGCTAAGCGGGCTT
TATAAAACGGGCTGCGGGACCAGTTTTCATATCACTACCGTTTGAGTTCTTGTGCTGTGTGGATACTCCT
CCCGACACAAAGCCGCTCCATCAGCCAGCAGTCGTCTAATCCAGAGACCCCGGATCGGGGTACCAACATG
GTGAGCAAGGGCGAGGAGCTGTTCACCGGGGTGGTGCCCATCCTGGTCGAGCTGGACGGCGACGTAAACG
GCCACAAGTTCAGCGTGTCCGGCGAGGGCGAGGGCGATGCCACCTACGGCAAGCTGACCCTGAAGTTCAT
CTGCACCACCGGCAAGCTGCCCGTGCCCTGGCCCACCCTCGTGACCACCCTGACCTACGGCGTGCAGTGC
TTCAGCCGCTACCCCGACCACATGAAGCAGCACGACTTCTTCAAGTCCGCCATGCCCGAAGGCTACGTCC
AGGAGCGCACCATCTTCTTCAAGGACGACGGCAACTACAAGACCCGCGCCGAGGTGAAGTTCGAGGGCGA
CACCCTGGTGAACCGCATCGAGCTGAAGGGCATCGACTTCAAGGAGGACGGCAACATCCTGGGGCACAAG
CTGGAGTACAACTACAACAGCCACAACGTCTATATCATGGCCGACAAGCAGAAGAACGGCATCAAGGTGA
ACTTCAAGATCCGCCACAACATCGAGGACGGCAGCGTGCAGCTCGCCGACCACTACCAGCAGAACACCCC
CATCGGCGACGGCCCCGTGCTGCTGCCCGACAACCACTACCTGAGCACCCAGTCCGCCCTGAGCAAAGAC
CCCAACGAGAAGCGCGATCACATGGTCCTGCTGGAGTTCGTGACCGCCGCCGGGATCACTCTCGGCATGG
ACGAGCTGTACAAGCCAAGCTTGAATTCTGCAGATATCCAGCACAGTGGCGGCCGCATGCGTGAAGCCCT
TTTTTCCCAAGATGGCTGGGGCTGTCAGCATGTTAACCAGGATACTAATTGGGAAGTTCCCAGTTCGCCA
GAACCAGCCAATAAGGATGCACCCGGTCCACCAATGTGGAAGCCAAGCATTAACAATGGTACTGATCTTT
GGGAGTCCAATTTGAGAAACGGAGGTCAGCCGGCCGCACAGCAAGTTCCAAAGCCGTCGTGGGGTCATAC
ACCATCCTCTAACTTAGGTGGAACATGGGGTGAGGACGACGATGGCGCCGATAGTAGTAGTGTGTGGACT
GGAGGAGCTGTTAGCAACGCGGGATCCGGAGCTGCAGTGGGAGTAAACCAAGCCGGAGTTAATGTCGGTC
CAGGCGGTGTTGTTTCGTCTGGCGGACCTCAGTGGGGACAAGGTGTCGTTGGCGTCGGACTTGGATCAAC
TGGAGGTAACGGGTCAAGCAATATAACTGGATCGTCTGGAGTCGCAACAGGTAGTAGCGGAAACTCCAGC
AACGCTGGTAACGGTTGGGGAGACCCTCGTGAAATACGCCCTTTGGGAGTTGGTGGCTCCATGGATATTC
GAAATGTTGAACATCGCGGCGGTAACGGTTCTGGAGCAACTTCGAGCGATCCACGAGACATTCGCATGAT
CGATCCGCGTGACCCTATTCGAGGAGATCCCCGTGGAATATCTGGTCGTCTTAATGGGACCTCTGAAATG
TGGGGTCATCATCCACAAATGTCCCATAACCAGTTGCAAGGTATCAACAAAATGGTTGGTCAAAGTGTAG
CAACTGCCAGCACCAGTGTCGGAACATCTGGCTCGGGCATCGGTCCTGGAGGTCCCGGTCCTAGTACAGT
ATCAGGCAATATCCCAACACAGTGGGGGCCTGCTCAACCGGTAAGCGTTGGTGTAAGTGGTCCCAAAGAC
CCCGCTGCAAGCGGTCACTGGAAAGACATGACTGATTCGATAGGTCGTAGTAGTCATCTCATGCGTGGCC
AAAGCCAAACGGGAGGTATAGGAATAGCCGGCGTTGGAAATAGCAATGTTCCAGTGGGAGCCAATCCAAG
TAATCCTATAAGCAGTGTAGTTGGACCTCAAGCCCGGATTCCATCTGTGGGCGGCGTACAACACAAACCA
GACGGCGGCGCTATGTGGGTGCATTCCGGCAATGTAGGTGGCAGAAATAATGTTGCTGCTGTTACTACTT
GGGGAGATGACACTCATAGCGTTAATGTCGGCGCTCCCAGCAGTGGCAGTGTATCCAGCAACAATTGGGT
TGATGACAAGTCCAACTCAACCTTGGCACAAAACTCTTGGAGCGACCCGGCCCCTGTTGGAGTTAGTTGG
GGCAATAAGCAAAGCAAACCGCCAAGCAATAGTGCTTCATCAGGTTGGAGCACTGCTGCGGGCGTGGTGG
ATGGGGTTGATCTAGGATCTGAGTGGAACACGCACGGGGGGATTATTGGAAAATCTCAGCAACAACAAAA
ACTAGCGGGACTTAACGTGGGAATGGTGAACGTAATTAACGCGGAGATCATTAAGCAAAGCAAGCAATAC
AGGATCCTTGTCGAGAACGGCTTTAAAAAGGAAGATGTAGAGCGGGCATTAGTGATTGCTAATATGAACA
TCGAAGAGGCAGCCGATATGCTCCGTGCCAACTCATCCCTATCAATGGATGGTTGGCGTCGACATGATGA
GTCCCTTGGATCTTATGCCGACCACAATAGTTCAACAAGCAGCGGTGGATTTGCTGGTCGTTACCCGGTC
AACAGTGGACAACCTTCAATGTCCTTTCCTCATAATAACCTTATGAATAACATGGGAGGTACCGCTGTTA
CTGGAGGTAACAACAATACAAACATGACAGCTTTACAGGTGCAAAAGTATTTAAATCAAGGGCAACATGG
TGTCGCTGTTGGACCGCAAGCCGTTGGTAATTCTTCAGCAGTATCTGTCGGATTTGGTCAGAACACGTCT
AACGCAGCAGTGGCAGGAGCAGCCTCTGTAAATATAGCAGCAAATACAAACAACCAACCGTCTGGTCAGC
AAATTCGCATGCTAGGCCAGCAAATTCAGTTGGCCATTCATAGTGGTTTCATATCTAGTCAGATATTGAC
TCAACCGCTAACTCAAACAACCCTTAACCTTTTAAACCAACTTCTTAGCAATATTAAGCATCTCCAGGCT
GCGCAGCAATCCCTTACCCGCGGGGGAAATGTCAATCCAATGGCAGTGAATGTGGCTATATCTAAATACA
AGCAGCAAATCCAGAATTTACAGAACCAGATAAATGCACAACAGGCTGTGTATGTAAAACAGCAAAATAT
GCAACCAACTTCACAACAACAACAGCCCCAACAACAGCAACTTCCTTCTGTTCATCTAAGTAACTCAGGC
AACGACTATTTAAGAGGTCACGATGCAATAAATAATTTGCAAAGCAACTTTTCTGAGCTCAATATTAATA
AGCCAAGTGGATATCAAGGAGCGTCCAATCAACAATCCCGATTAAATCAGTGGAAGCTTCCAGTATTAGA
TAAGGAGATCAACTCTGACAGTACGGAATTTTCTCGTGCCCCAGGTGCAACGAAACAAAATTTGACGGCC
AACACAAGCAACATAAACTCTTTGGGTCTTCAAAACGATAGTACATGGTCAACTGGACGCAGTATTGGTG
ACGGTTGGCCTGATCCCTCATCTGATAACGAGAATAAAGACTGGTCTGTTGCTCAGCCAACTTCAGCAGC
AACTGCTTACACTGATCTGGTCCAAGAGTTTGAGCCAGGCAAGCCATGGAAGGGTTCACAGATCAAAAGC
ATAGAAGATGATCCCAGCATTACACCAGGAAGCGTTGCTAGATCTCCATTGTCTATTAATTCGACGCCAA
AAGATGCTGACATATTTGCCAATACCGGTAAAAATTCACCGACTGATTTACCGCCACTAAGTTTATCGTC
GTCTACATGGAGTTTTAATCCAAACCAAAATTATCCGAGTCACAGTTGGTCTGACAATAGTCAACAATGT
ACCGCCACTTCGGAGCTTTGGACAAGCCCGCTAAATAAATCATCGTCTCGAGGTCCCCCGCCAGGATTGA
CTGCCAATTCAAATAAATCTGCAAATAGTAATGCGTCAACGCCAACAACTATTACCGGAGGTGCGAATGG
ATGGTTACAGCCTCGAAGTGGCGGTGTTCAAACCACAAACACTAATTGGACAGGTGGTAACACCACTTGG
GGCTCCAGTTGGTTGCTTTTGAAAAATCTAACAGCACAGATTGATGGTCCTACTTTGCGTACACTGTGTA
TGCAGCATGGGCCCCTTGTCAGCTTTCACCCGTATTTGAACCAAGGAATTGCCTTATGTAAATATACTAC
TCGTGAGGAGGCGAACAAGGCGCAAATGGCGTTAAACAACTGTGTCCTCGCCAACACCACAATATTTGCT
GAATCTCCCAGCGAGAACGAGGTGCAAAGCATTATGCAGCACTTACCACAAACTCCTTCCTCTACAAGCT
CTAGTGGAACTAGTGGTGGCAACGTCGGAGGCGTCGGCACTTCAGCCAATAATGCAAACAGTGGTTCTGC
AGCTTGTCTGTCCGGAAACAATAGCGGCAACGGAAACGGCAGCGCGAGCGGCGCCGGCAGCGGCAACAAT
GGCAACAGTAGCTGCAACAACAGTGCCGCCGGGGGGGGCAGCAGCAGCAACAACACGATTACCACTGTAG
CAAATTCGAATCTTGTTGGTTCTAGTGGCTCTGTCTCAAATTCCTCTGGCGTTACTGCTAACTCTAGTAC
TGTTTCTGTAGTTAGTTGTACAGCGAGTGGGAATTCCATAAATGGGGCAGGTACTGCAAACAGTTCTGGT
TCAAAGAGTAGTGCAAACAATTTAGCTAGCGGCCAGTCTAGCGCTTCTAACTTAACTAATAGCACCAATT
CAACATGGCGACAAACTAGCCAAAACCAAGCTCTTCAAAGTCAAAGCAGGCCATCAGGCAGAGAAGCTGA
CTTTGATTATATATCTCTCGTTTATTCCATTGTTGATGATTAATCTAGAGGGCCCGCGGTTCGAAGGTAA
GCCTATCCCTAACCCTCTCCTCGGTCTCGATTCTACGCGTACCGGTCATCATCACCATCACCATTGAGTT
TAAACCCGCTGATCAGCCTCGACTGTGCCTTCTAAGGCCTGAGCTCGCTGATCAGCCTCGATCGAGGATC
CAGACATGATAAGATACATTGATGAGTTTGGACAAACCACAACTAGAATGCAGTGAAAAAAATGCTTTAT
TTGTGAAATTTGTGATGCTATTGCTTTATTTGTAACCATTATAAGCTGCAATAAACAAGTTAACAACAAC
AATTGCATTCATTTTATGTTTCAGGTTCAGGGGGAGGTGTGGGAGGTTTTTTAAAGCAAGTAAAACCTCT
ACAAATGTGGTATGGCTGATTATGATCAGTCGACCGATGCCCTTGAGAGCCTTCAACCCAGTCAGCTCCT
TCCGGTGGGCGCGGGGCATGACTATCGTCGCCGCACTTATGACTGTCTTCTTTATCATGCAACTCGTAGG
ACAGGTGCCGGCAGCGCTCTGGGTCATTTTCGGCGAGGACCGCTTTCGCTGGAGCGCGACGATGATCGGC
CTGTCGCTTGCGGTATTCGGAATCTTGCACGCCCTCGCTCAAGCCTTCGTCACTGGTCCCGCCACCAAAC
GTTTCGGCGAGAAGCAGGCCATTATCGCCGGCATGGCGGCCGACGCGCTGGGCTACGTCTTGCTGGCGTT
CGCGACGCGAGGCTGGATGGCCTTCCCCATTATGATTCTTCTCGCTTCCGGCGGCATCGGGATGCCCGCG
TTGCAGGCCATGCTGTCCAGGCAGGTAGATGACGACCATCAGGGACAGCTTCAAGGATCGCTCGCGGCTC
TTACCAGCCAGCAAAAGGCCAGGAACCGTAAAAAGGCCGCGTTGCTGGCGTTTTTCCATAGGCTCCGCCC
CCCTGACGAGCATCACAAAAATCGACGCTCAAGTCAGAGGTGGCGAAACCCGACAGGACTATAAAGATAC
CAGGCGTTTCCCCCTGGAAGCTCCCTCGTGCGCTCTCCTGTTCCGACCCTGCCGCTTACCGGATACCTGT
CCGCCTTTCTCCCTTCGGGAAGCGTGGCGCTTTCTCAATGCTCACGCTGTAGGTATCTCAGTTCGGTGTA
GGTCGTTCGCTCCAAGCTGGGCTGTGTGCACGAACCCCCCGTTCAGCCCGACCGCTGCGCCTTATCCGGT
AACTATCGTCTTGAGTCCAACCCGGTAAGACACGACTTATCGCCACTGGCAGCAGCCACTGGTAACAGGA
TTAGCAGAGCGAGGTATGTAGGCGGTGCTACAGAGTTCTTGAAGTGGTGGCCTAACTACGGCTACACTAG
AAGGACAGTATTTGGTATCTGCGCTCTGCTGAAGCCAGTTACCTTCGGAAAAAGAGTTGGTAGCTCTTGA
TCCGGCAAACAAACCACCGCTGGTAGCGGTGGTTTTTTTGTTTGCAAGCAGCAGATTACGCGCAGAAAAA
AAGGATCTCAAGAAGATCCTTTGATCTTTTCTACGGGGTCTGACGCTCAGTGGAACGAAAACTCACGTTA
AGGGATTTTGGTCATGAGATTATCAAAAAGGATCTTCACCTAGATCCTTTTAAATTAAAAATGAAGTTTT
AAATCAATCTAAAGTATATATGAGTAAACTTGGTCTGACAGTTACCAATGCTTAATCAGTGAGGCACCTA
TCTCAGCGATCTGTCTATTTCGTTCATCCATAGTTGCCTGACTCCCCGTCGTGTAGATAACTACGATACG
GGAGGGCTTACCATCTGGCCCCAGTGCTGCAATGATACCGCGAGACCCACGCTCACCGGCTCCAGATTTA
TCAGCAATAAACCAGCCAGCCGGAAGGGCCGAGCGCAGAAGTGGTCCTGCAACTTTATCCGCCTCCATCC
AGTCTATTAATTGTTGCCGGGAAGCTAGAGTAAGTAGTTCGCCAGTTAATAGTTTGCGCAACGTTGTTGC
CATTGCTGCAGGCATCGTGGTGTCACGCTCGTCGTTTGGTATGGCTTCATTCAGCTCCGGTTCCCAACGA
TCAAGGCGAGTTACATGATCCCCCATGTTGTGCAAAAAAGCGGTTAGCTCCTTCGGTCCTCCGATCGTTG
TCAGAAGTAAGTTGGCCGCAGTGTTATCACTCATGGTTATGGCAGCACTGCATAATTCTCTTACTGTCAT
GCCATCCGTAAGATGCTTTTCTGTGACTGGTGAGTACTCAACCAAGTCATTCTGAGAATAGTGTATGCGG
CGACCGAGTTGCTCTTGCCCGGCGTCAACACGGGATAATACCGCGCCACATAGCAGAACTTTAAAAGTGC
TCATCATTGGAAAACGTTCTTCGGGGCGAAAACTCTCAAGGATCTTACCGCTGTTGAGATCCAGTTCGAT
GTAACCCACTCGTGCACCCAACTGATCTTCAGCATCTTTTACTTTCACCAGCGTTTCTGGGTGAGCAAAA
ACAGGAAGGCAAAATGCCGCAAAAAAGGGAATAAGGGCGACACGGAAATGTTGAATACTCATACTCTTCC
TTTTTCAATATTATTGAAGCATTTATCAGGGTTATTGTCTCATGAGCGGATACATATTTGAATGTATTTA
GAAAAATAAACAAATAGGGGTTCCGCGCACATTTCCCCGAAAAGTGCCACCTGACGTCTAAGAAACCATT
ATTATCATGACATTAACCTATAAAAATAGGCGTATCACGAGGCCCTTTCGT
